Addgene plasmid #39153: HSD17B10
Purpose: Bacterial expression for structure determination; may not be full ORF
Depositing lab: Nicola Burgess-Brown. Depositing organization: University of Oxford.
Backbone
  Vector backbone: pLIC-SGC1
  Backbone manufacturer: SGC
  Vector type: Bacterial Expression
Growth in bacteria
  Bacterial resistance: Ampicillin, 100 μg/mL
  Growth temperature: 37°C
  Growth strain: Mach1
  Copy number: Low Copy
Gene/Insert
  Gene/Insert name: HSD17B10 (alt names: HADH2: hydroxyacyl-Coenzyme A dehydrogenase, type II [RefSeq] (aka ABAD, ERAB, HCD2, MHBD, SCHAD, HSD17B10, 17b-HSD10); PDB:2O23)
  Species: H. sapiens (human)
  Insert size (bp): 838
  Mutation: codon-optimized
  Entrez Gene: HSD17B10 (a.k.a. 17b-HSD10, ABAD, CAMR, DUPXp11.22, ERAB, HADH2, HCD2, HSD10MD, MHBD, MRPP2, MRX17, MRX31, MRXS10, SCHAD, SDR5C1)
  Tag / fusion protein: His Tev (N terminal on insert)
  Cloning method: Ligation Independent Cloning
  Sequencing primers: 5′ T7; 3′ T7-term
Terms and licenses: Academic/Nonprofit Terms; Industry Terms: Not Available to Industry
How to cite: HSD17B10 was a gift from Nicola Burgess-Brown (Addgene plasmid # 39153 ; http://n2t.net/addgene:39153 ; RRID:Addgene_39153)
