[The description below was written by a language model from this plasmid's Addgene catalogue record.]
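Description:
HSD17B10 is a bacterial expression plasmid built on the pLIC-SGC1 backbone, a ligation-independent cloning vector from the Structural Genomics Consortium. It was designed to produce recombinant protein in E. coli for structural studies. The plasmid is propagated in bacteria under ampicillin selection and is recorded as low copy. The record does not state the origin of replication or give a feature map, so the backbone elements cannot be described in detail. The promoter is also not named explicitly. However, the listed sequencing primers (T7 forward and T7 terminator reverse) suggest that the insert lies between a T7 promoter and a T7 terminator, as is usual for T7 RNA polymerase-driven expression systems.

The insert is a codon-optimized human HSD17B10 sequence of about 838 bp, introduced by ligation-independent cloning. This gene encodes 17-beta-hydroxysteroid dehydrogenase type 10, also known as type II hydroxyacyl-CoA dehydrogenase, and by aliases including ABAD, ERAB, SCHAD and MRPP2. The record cautions that the insert may not be the full open reading frame, which is common for constructs trimmed to improve crystallization. The protein carries an N-terminal histidine tag followed by a TEV protease recognition site. This arrangement allows purification by immobilized metal affinity chromatography, after which the tag can be cleaved off. The stated purpose is bacterial expression for structure determination, and the record links the construct to a deposited Protein Data Bank structure of the enzyme.
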