>Addgene plasmid #39153 | HSD17B10 | depositor partial sequence | sequence record 49204 | HSD17B10 sequence 838 bps
ATGCACCATCATCATCATCATTCTTCTGGTGTAGATCTGGGTACCGAGAACCTGTACTTCCAATCCATGC
GTAGCGTGAAAGGTCTGGTGGCGGTGATTACCGGTGGTGCGAGCGGTCTGGGTCTGGCGACCGCGGAACG
TCTGGTGGGTCAGGGTGCGAGCGCCGTGCTGCTGGATCTGCCGAACAGCGGTGGTGAAGCGCAGGCGAAA
AAACTGGGCAACAATTGCGTGTTTGCGCCGGCGGATGTGACCAGCGAAAAAGATGTGCAGACCGCCCTGG
CCCTGGCGAAAGGCAAATTTGGTCGTGTGGATGTGGCGGTGAATTGCGCGGGCATTGCGGTGGCGAGCAA
AACCTATAACCTGAAAAAAGGCCAGACCCATACCCTGGAAGATTTTCAGCGTGTGCTGGATGTGAACCTG
ATGGGCACCTTTAACGTGATTCGTCTGGTGGCGGGCGAAATGGGTCAGAATGAACCGGATCAGGGAGGTC
AGCGTGGTGTGATTATCAATACCGCGAGCGTGGCGGCCTTTGAAGGTCAGGTGGGTCAGGCGGCCTATAG
CGCGAGCAAAGGCGGTATTGTGGGTATGACCCTGCCGATTGCGCGTGATCTGGCGCCGATTGGCATTCGT
GTGATGACCATTGCGCCGGGTCTGTTTGGTACCCCGCTGCTGACCAGCCTGCCGGAAAAAGTGTGCAACT
TTCTGGCGAGCCAGGTGCCGTTTCAGAGCCGTCTGGGTGATCCGGCGGAATATGCGCATCTGGTGCAGGC
GATTATCGAAAACCCGTTTCTGAACGGCGAAGTGATTCGTCTGGATGGTTGACAGTAAAGGTGGATAC
