>Addgene plasmid #39153 | HSD17B10 | addgene partial sequence | sequence record 52528 | T7_term
TAGCAGCCGGATCTCAGTGGTGGTGGTGGTGGTGCTCGAGTGCGGCCGCAAGCTTGTCGACGGAGCTCGA
ATTCGGATCCGTATCCACCTTTACTGTCAACCATCCAGACGAATCACTTCGCCGTTCAGAAACGGGTTTT
CGATAATCGCCTGCACCAGATGCGCATATTCCGCCGGATCACCCAGACGGCTCTGAAACGGCACCTGGCT
CGCCAGAAAGTTGCACACTTTTTCCGGCAGGCTGGTCAGCAGCGGGGTACCAAACAGACCCGGCGCAATG
GTCATCACACGAATGCCAATCGGCGCCAGATCACGCGCAATCGGCAGGGTCATACCCACAATACCGCCTT
TGCTCGCGCTATAGGCCGCCTGACCCACCTGACCTTCAAAGGCCGCCACGCTCGCGGTATTGATAATCAC
ACCACGCTGACCTCCCTGATCCGGTTCATTCTGACCCATTTCGCCCGCCACCAGACGAATCACGTTAAAG
GTGCCCATCAGGTTCACATCCAGCACACGCTGAAAATCTTCCAGGGTATGGGTCTGGCCTTTTTTCAGGT
TATAGGTTTTGCTCGCCACCGCAATGCCCGCGCAATTCACCGCCACATCCACACGACCAAATTTGCCTTT
CGCCAGGGCCAGGGCGGTCTGCACATCTTTTTCGCTGGTCACATCCGCCGGCGCAAACACGCAATTGTTG
CCCAGTTTTTTCGCCTGCGCTTCACCACCGCTGTTCGGCAGATCCAGCAGCACGGCGCTCGCACCCTGAC
CCACCAGACGTTCCGCGGTCGCCAGACCCAGACCGCTCGCACCACCGGTAATCACCGCCACCAGACCTTT
CACGCTACGCATGGATTGGAAGTACAGGTTCTCGGTACCCAGATCTACACCAGAAGAATGATGATGATGA
TGGTGCATATGTATATCTC
