>Addgene plasmid #39153 | HSD17B10 | addgene partial sequence | sequence record 52529 | T7 5'-TAATACGACTCACTATAGGG-3'
TGAGAATTCCCTCTGAATATTTTGTTTACTTTAAGAAGGAGATATACATATGCACCATCATCATCATCAT
TCTTCTGGTGTAGATCTGGGTACCGAGAACCTGTACTTCCAATCCATGCGTAGCGTGAAAGGTCTGGTGG
CGGTGATTACCGGTGGTGCGAGCGGTCTGGGTCTGGCGACCGCGGAACGTCTGGTGGGTCAGGGTGCGAG
CGCCGTGCTGCTGGATCTGCCGAACAGCGGTGGTGAAGCGCAGGCGAAAAAACTGGGCAACAATTGCGTG
TTTGCGCCGGCGGATGTGACCAGCGAAAAAGATGTGCAGACCGCCCTGGCCCTGGCGAAAGGCAAATTTG
GTCGTGTGGATGTGGCGGTGAATTGCGCGGGCATTGCGGTGGCGAGCAAAACCTATAACCTGAAAAAAGG
CCAGACCCATACCCTGGAAGATTTTCAGCGTGTGCTGGATGTGAACCTGATGGGCACCTTTAACGTGATT
CGTCTGGTGGCGGGCGAAATGGGTCAGAATGAACCGGATCAGGGAGGTCAGCGTGGTGTGATTATCAATA
CCGCGAGCGTGGCGGCCTTTGAAGGTCAGGTGGGTCAGGCGGCCTATAGCGCGAGCAAAGGCGGTATTGT
GGGTATGACCCTGCCGATTGCGCGTGATCTGGCGCCGATTGGCATTCGTGTGATGACCATTGCGCCGGGT
CTGTTTGGTACCCCGCTGCTGACCAGCCTGCCGGAAAAAGTGTGCAACTTTCTGGCGAGCCAGGTGCCGT
TTCAGAGCCGTCTGGGTGATCCGGCGGAATATGCGCATCTGGTGCAGGCGATTATCGAAAACCCGTTTCT
GAACGGCGAAGTGATTCGTCTGGATGGTTGACAGTAAAGGTGGATACGGATCCGAATTCGAGCTCCGTCG
ACAAGCTTGCGGCCGCACTCGAC
